Addgene plasmid #209372: pADH1-GW
Purpose: (Empty Backbone) Gateway cloning compatible binary vector for agrobacterium mediated transformation. MCS upstream of gateway, driven by ADH1 promoter
Depositing lab: Lucia Strader. Depositing organization: Washington University in Saint Louis. Publication: Gateway-compatible tissue-specific vectors for plant transformation. Michniewicz M, Frick EM, Strader LC. BMC Res Notes. 2015 Mar 3;8:63. doi: 10.1186/s13104-015-1010-6. PubMed 25884475.
Backbone
  Vector backbone: pMCS:GW
  Vector type: Plant Expression
  Selectable markers: Basta
Growth in bacteria
  Bacterial resistance: Chloramphenicol and Kanamycin, 25 & 50 μg/mL
  Growth temperature: 37°C
  Growth strain: ccdB Survival
  Copy number: High Copy
Gene/Insert
  Gene/Insert name: None
Terms and licenses: Academic/Nonprofit Terms; Industry Terms: Not Available to Industry
How to cite: pADH1-GW was a gift from Lucia Strader (Addgene plasmid # 209372 ; http://n2t.net/addgene:209372 ; RRID:Addgene_209372)
