[The description below was written by a language model from this plasmid's Addgene catalogue record and pLannotate feature annotations shown in this document.]
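Description:
pADH1-GW is an empty Gateway destination binary vector for Agrobacterium-mediated plant transformation, built on the pMCS:GW backbone and about 11.4 kb in size. Outside the T-DNA, it carries a ColE1/pMB1-type origin with the pBR322 bom region for high-copy propagation in E. coli. The pVS1 origin, with its RepA replication and StaA stability genes, maintains the plasmid in Agrobacterium. A kanamycin resistance gene provides bacterial selection. Because the unrecombined Gateway cassette contains the ccdB toxin gene, the plasmid is grown in a ccdB-tolerant strain, and the chloramphenicol resistance gene (cat) within the cassette provides a second bacterial selection.

The T-DNA is bounded by nopaline-type left and right border repeats. Next to the left border, in reverse orientation, is the plant selection unit: the bar gene (phosphinothricin acetyltransferase) under the mannopine synthase promoter and terminator, which confers Basta/glufosinate resistance on transformed plants. The expression unit follows. According to the catalogue entry, an ADH1 promoter occupies the cloning site upstream of the Gateway cassette. The feature table leaves most of this region unannotated and identifies only a fragment of the Arabidopsis ADH 5'-UTR, a translational enhancer, immediately before attR1. The attR1–cat–ccdB–attR2 cassette is followed by the octopine synthase terminator.

In an LR reaction, a gene of interest from an entry clone replaces the cat/ccdB cassette. This places the gene under ADH1 promoter control, and loss of ccdB allows counterselection against unrecombined vector. The vector belongs to a set of Gateway-compatible plasmids made for tissue-specific transgene expression in plants. No insert is present as deposited.
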