Features (pLannotate 1.2.2; 24 found; start..end, strand, type, name):
      1..25      +  misc_feature   LB T-DNA repeat: left border repeat from nopaline C58 T-DNA
    111..363     -  terminator     MAS terminator: mannopine synthase terminator
    376..924     -  CDS            bar: PAT_STRHY - Experimental evidence at protein level: Swiss-Prot protein existence level 1. Inactivates phosphinothricin (PPT) by transfer of an acetyl group from acetyl CoA. Can also acetylate demethylphosphinothricin but not PTT or glutamate. This enzyme is an effector of phosphinothricin tripeptide (PTT or bialaphos) resistance. From Streptomyces hygroscopicus. Introduced by genetic manipulation and expressed in glufosinate-tolerant maize by Dekalb Genetics.
    930..1310    -  promoter       MAS promoter: mannopine synthase promoter (Velten et al., 1984)
   2357..2411    +  5'UTR          AtADH 5'-UTR (fragment): translational enhancer from the 5'-UTR of the Arabidopsis thaliana alcohol dehydrogenase gene (Sugio et al., 2008
   2421..2545    +  protein_bind   attR1: mutant version of attR; recombination site for the Gateway® LR reaction LR Clonase™
   2570..2600    +  promoter       lac UV5 promoter: E. coli lac promoter with an "up" mutation
   2624..2653    +  promoter       cat promoter (fragment): promoter of the E. coli cat gene encoding chloramphenicol acetyltransferase
   2654..3310    +  CDS            cat: CAT_ECOLX - Experimental evidence at protein level: Swiss-Prot protein existence level 1. This enzyme is an effector of chloramphenicol resistance in bacteria. From Escherichia coli. This protein is used as a marker in many commonly used cloning vectors, such as pACYC184.
   3492..3650    +  CDS            ccdA (fragment): CCDA_ECO57 - Also known as H, letA. Experimental evidence at protein level: Swiss-Prot protein existence level 1. Antitoxin component of a type II toxin-antitoxin (TA) system which inhibits the post-segregational killing (PSK) of plasmid-free cells, also referred to as a plasmid addiction system. Binds to and blocks the activity of CcdB; will also remove bound CcdB protein from the CcdB-GyrA complex by forming a CcdA-CcdB complex, a process termed rejuvenation. Functions as a transcriptional corepressor for the ccdAB operon, repression also requires CcdB (By similarity). From Escherichia coli
   3655..3957    +  CDS            ccdB: CCDB_ECOLI - Also known as G, letB, letD. Experimental evidence at protein level: Swiss-Prot protein existence level 1. Toxic component of a type II toxin-antitoxin (TA) system, functioning in plasmid maintainence. Responsible for the post- segregational killing (PSK) of plasmid-free cells, also referred to as a plasmid addiction system. Half-life of over 2 hours. Cell killing by CcdB is accompanied by filamentation, defects in chromosome and plasmid segregation, defects in cell division, formation of anucleate cells, decreased DNA synthesis and plasmid loss. Interferes with the activity of DN
   4001..4125    -  protein_bind   attR2: mutant version of attR; recombination site for the Gateway® LR reaction LR Clonase™
   4178..4885    +  terminator     OCS terminator: octopine synthase terminator
   4886..4906    +  misc_feature   MCS (fragment): pUC18/19 multiple cloning site
   4909..5063    +  CDS            lacZα (fragment): LacZα fragment of β-galactosidase; lacZ fragment
   5129..5153    +  misc_feature   RB T-DNA repeat: right border repeat from nopaline C58 T-DNA
   5493..5894    +  CDS            Y4CG_SINFN (fragment): Protein inferred from homology: Swiss-Prot protein existence level 3. From Sinorhizobium fredii (strain NBRC 101917 / NGR234).
   6454..7083    +  CDS            pVS1 StaA: stability protein from the Pseudomonas plasmid pVS1 (Heeb et al., 2000)
   7512..8585    +  CDS            pVS1 RepA: replication protein from the Pseudomonas plasmid pVS1 (Heeb et al., 2000)
   8651..8845    +  rep_origin     pVS1 oriV: origin of replication for the Pseudomonas plasmid pVS1 (Heeb et al., 2000)
   9048..9087    +  CDS            rop (fragment): Rop protein, which maintains plasmids at low copy number; rop
   9189..9329    +  misc_feature   bom: basis of mobility region from pBR322
   9515..10103   -  rep_origin     ori: high-copy-number ColE1/pMB1/pBR322/pUC origin of replication
  10190..10984   -  CDS            KanR: aminoglycoside phosphotransferase; aphA-3; confers resistance to kanamycin
>Addgene plasmid #209372 | pADH1-GW | addgene full sequence | sequence record 420665 | Addgene NGS Result
TGGCAGGATATATTGTGGTGTAAACAAATTGACGCTTAGACAACTTAATAACACATTGCGGACGTTTTTA
ATGTACTGAATTAACGCCGAATTAATTCGAGCTCGGATCTGATAATTTATTTGAAAATTCATAAGAAAAG
CAAACGTTACATGAATTGATGAAACAATACAAAGACAGATAAAGCCACGCACATTTAGGATATTGGCCGA
GATTACTGAATATTGAGTAAGATCACGGAATTTCTGACAGGAGCATGTCTTCAATTCAGCCCAAATGGCA
GTTGAAATACTCAAACCGCCCCATATGCAGGAGCGGATCATTCATTGTTTGTTTGGTTGCCTTTGCCAAC
ATGGGAGTCCAAGATTCTGCAGTCAAATCTCGGTGACGGGCAGGACCGGACGGGGCGGTACCGGCAGGCT
GAAGTCCAGCTGCCAGAAACCCACGTCATGCCAGTTCCCGTGCTTGAAGCCGGCCGCCCGCAGCATGCCG
CGGGGGGCATATCCGAGCGCCTCGTGCATGCGCACGCTCGGGTCGTTGGGCAGCCCGATGACAGCGACCA
CGCTCTTGAAGCCCTGTGCCTCCAGGGACTTCAGCAGGTGGGTGTAGAGCGTGGAGCCCAGTCCCGTCCG
CTGGTGGCGGGGGGAGACGTACACGGTCGACTCGGCCGTCCAGTCGTAGGCGTTGCGTGCCTTCCAGGGG
CCCGCGTAGGCGATGCCGGCGACCTCGCCGTCCACCTCGGCGACGAGCCAGGGATAGCGCTCCCGCAGAC
GGACGAGGTCGTCCGTCCACTCCTGCGGTTCCTGCGGCTCGGTACGGAAGTTGACCGTGCTTGTCTCGAT
GTAGTGGTTGACGATGGTGCAGACCGCCGGCATGTCCGCCTCGGTGGCACGGCGGATGTCGGCCGGGCGT
CGTTCTGGGCTCATCGATTCGATTTGGTGTATCGAGATTGGTTATGAAATTCAGATGCTAGTGTAATGTA
TTGGTAATTTGGGAAGATATAATAGGAAGCAAGGCTATTTATCCATTTCTGAAAAGGCGAAATGGCGTCA
CCGCGAGCGTCACGCGCATTCCGTTCTTGCTGTAAAGCGTTGTTTGGTACACTTTTGACTAGCGAGGCTT
GGCGTGTCAGCGTATCTATTCAAAAGTCGTTAATGGCTGCGGATCAAGAAAAAGTTGGAATAGAAACAGA
ATACCCGCGAAATTCAGGCCCGGTTGCCATGTCCTACACGCCGAAATAAACGACCAAATTAGTAGAAAAA
TAAAAACTGACTCGGATACTTACGTCACGTCTTGCGCACTGATTTGAAAAATCTCAGAATTCCACACTGA
AGAAAAAGATTACACCGGAGAAATTAAATGATCTATGAATAAAGAGGTCTGGAAATAGAGAAATGTGAGC
TCTTAAGAGTTGTTCTTGAGGAGCTTGTGAGAAAGATTAATTAACGGTTAATTACATTGTTGAATCAAAT
TACTGGTAAATGGTTAGGTGAATAATTTAATTTTATGTATTTGATATCCAACATTGATCGACGTACGTAC
GTAGTGAGGTAGAGGCTTAGGTTAGGAATCAATCGTGAATACTATTTCAACGTTGATTCCCGCGAGCTGA
ATATTTTTTGTGATGTATAGTAAAACGCATATGATTATAGGAATCATCATAAAGATTCTTGTCATGAAGA
ACAATATTAAACCAAATTATGCATTACGAGCAAAATAATTATACAAAAATACTGATAATTATAACTTGGG
TCATTGTATTTTCTGTGTAATGTCTACTATCCCTTAATTAGTCGGTTTAAATCAGGAAAAAGTATAATTA
ATGACACTCATAATTGTATCGTTAAGACTTGAAAGTGACGGCCAAGAATACAATTAAGAGCCAATTAGTG
ATCTTTCATAACTTTAAAAATCTCACAAAAGTAGAAAAAAAAAAATTCCAACTTGATGACCAAGAATAAT
ACTATTAAAGAGCTATTTAAGATGAAACCGCCCGAAACCAAAAGCATTCGATGGGTACACCGATTACTGC
TTTTAGCAACACCACGGCGTGACCATCAAGACTAATTAACTAAGACCACATTTTAAAAAAACTATTAATA
ATTACTACAATTTGTAATTAAAAAGATCAACGAGAAATGCCACGTGGACGAATACTAGCAACGCCAAGTG
GAAAGAGCGTTCGAGAGAACAAGGCAAAACCAAATACGCCCCTAGTATTCTACAGATGTCGACTGGATAA
TTACAAAAGATTTCAATAAACAGTACTAATTAATTTCTAGTGGTGAGTTTTTGTAAATATCTACTTCTTC
CAATTACCAGCTGCTATATAAATCCCCTTCTCTGTTTCTCTTTTCTTACATCACAATCACACAAAACTAA
CAAAAGATCAAAAGCAAGTTCTTCACTGTTGCTCGAGATCACAAGTTTGTACAAAAAAGCTGAACGAGAA
ACGTAAAATGATATAAATATCAATATATTAAATTAGATTTTGCATAAAAAACAGACTACATAATACTGTA
AAACACAACATATCCAGTCACTATGGCGGCCGCATTAGGCACCCCAGGCTTTACACTTTATGCTTCCGGC
TCGTATAATGTGTGGATTTTGAGTTAGGATCCGTCGAGATTTTCAGGAGCTAAGGAAGCTAAAATGGAGA
AAAAAATCACTGGATATACCACCGTTGATATATCCCAATGGCATCGTAAAGAACATTTTGAGGCATTTCA
GTCAGTTGCTCAATGTACCTATAACCAGACCGTTCAGCTGGATATTACGGCCTTTTTAAAGACCGTAAAG
AAAAATAAGCACAAGTTTTATCCGGCCTTTATTCACATTCTTGCCCGCCTGATGAATGCTCATCCGGAGT
TCCGTATGGCAATGAAAGACGGTGAGCTGGTGATATGGGATAGTGTTCACCCTTGTTACACCGTTTTCCA
TGAGCAAACTGAAACGTTTTCATCGCTCTGGAGTGAATACCACGACGATTTCCGGCAGTTTCTACACATA
TATTCGCAAGATGTGGCGTGTTACGGTGAAAACCTGGCCTATTTCCCTAAAGGGTTTATTGAGAATATGT
TTTTCGTCTCAGCCAATCCCTGGGTGAGTTTCACCAGTTTTGATTTAAACGTGGCCAATATGGACAACTT
CTTCGCCCCCGTTTTCACCATGGGCAAATATTATACGCAAGGCGACAAGGTGCTGATGCCGCTGGCGATT
CAGGTTCATCATGCCGTTTGTGATGGCTTCCATGTCGGCAGAATGCTTAATGAATTACAACAGTACTGCG
ATGAGTGGCAGGGCGGGGCGTAAAGATCTGGATCCGGCTTACTAAAAGCCAGATAACAGTATGCGTATTT
GCGCGCTGATTTTTGCGGTATAAGAATATATACTGATATGTATACCCGAAGTATGTCAAAAAGAGGTATG
CTATGAAGCAGCGTATTACAGTGACAGTTGACAGCGACAGCTATCAGTTGCTCAAGGCATATATGATGTC
AATATCTCCGGTCTGGTAAGCACAACCATGCAGAATGAAGCCCGTCGTCTGCGTGCCGAACGCTGGAAAG
CGGAAAATCAGGAAGGGATGGCTGAGGTCGCCCGGTTTATTGAAATGAACGGCTCTTTTGCTGACGAGAA
CAGGGGCTGGTGAAATGCAGTTTAAGGTTTACACCTATAAAAGAGAGAGCCGTTATCGTCTGTTTGTGGA
TGTACAGAGTGATATTATTGACACGCCCGGGCGACGGATGGTGATCCCCCTGGCCAGTGCACGTCTGCTG
TCAGATAAAGTCTCCCGTGAACTTTACCCGGTGGTGCATATCGGGGATGAAAGCTGGCGCATGATGACCA
CCGATATGGCCAGTGTGCCGGTCTCCGTTATCGGGGAAGAAGTGGCTGATCTCAGCCACCGCGAAAATGA
CATCAAAAACGCCATTAACCTGATGTTCTGGGGAATATAAATGTCAGGCTCCCTTATACACAGCCAGTCT
GCAGGTCGACCATAGTGACTGGATATGTTGTGTTTTACAGTATTATGTAGTCTGTTTTTTATGCAAAATC
TAATTTAATATATTGATATTTATATCATTTTACGTTTCTCGTTCAGCTTTCTTGTACAAAGTGGTGCCTA
GGTGAGTCTAGAGAGTTAATTAAGACCCGGGACTAGTCCCTAGAGTCCTGCTTTAATGAGATATGCGAGA
CGCCTATGATCGCATGATATTTGCTTTCAATTCTGTTGTGCACGTTGTAAAAAACCTGAGCATGTGTAGC
TCAGATCCTTACCGCCGGTTTCGGTTCATTCTAATGAATATATCACCCGTTACTATCGTATTTTTATGAA
TAATATTCTCCGTTCAATTTACTGATTGTACCCTACTACTTATATGTACAATATTAAAATGAAAACAATA
TATTGTGCTGAATAGGTTTATAGCGACATCTATGATAGAGCGCCACAATAACAAACAATTGCGTTTTATT
ATTACAAATCCAATTTTAAAAAAAGCGGCAGAACCGGTCAAACCTAAAAGACTGATTACATAAATCTTAT
TCAAATTTCAAAAGTGCCCCAGGGGCTAGTATCTACGACACACCGAGCGGCGAACTAATAACGCTCACTG
AAGGGAACTCCGGTTCCCCGCCGGCGCGCATGGGTGAGATTCCTTGAAGTTGAGTATTGGCCGTCCGCTC
TACCGAAAGTTACGGGCACCATTCAACCCGGTCCAGCACGGCGGCCGGGTAACCGACTTGCTGCCCCGAG
AATTATGCAGCATTTTTTTGGTGTATGTGGGCCCCAAATGAAGTGCAGGTCAAACCTTGACAGTGACGAC
AAATCGTTGGGCGGGTCCAGGGCGAATTTTGCGACAACATGTCGAGGCTCAGCAGGACCTGCAGGCATGC
AAGCTTGGCACTGGCCGTCGTTTTACAACGTCGTGACTGGGAAAACCCTGGCGTTACCCAACTTAATCGC
CTTGCAGCACATCCCCCTTTCGCCAGCTGGCGTAATAGCGAAGAGGCCCGCACCGATCGCCCTTCCCAAC
AGTTGCGCAGCCTGAATGGCGAATGCTAGAGCAGCTTGAGCTTGGATCAGATTGTCGTTTCCCGCCTTCA
GTTTAAACTATCAGTGTTTGACAGGATATATTGGCGGGTAAACCTAAGAGAAAAGAGCGTTTATTAGAAT
AATCGGATATTTAAAAGGGCGTGAAAAGGTTTATCCGTTCGTCCATTTGTATGTGCATGCCAACCACAGG
GTTCCCCTCGGGATCAAAGTACTTTGATCCAACCCCTCCGCTGCTATAGTGCAGTCGGCTTCTGACGTTC
AGTGCAGCCGTCTTCTGAAAACGACATGTCGCACAAGTCCTAAGTTACGCGACAGGCTGCCGCCCTGCCC
TTTTCCTGGCGTTTTCTTGTCGCGTGTTTTAGTCGCATAAAGTAGAATACTTGCGACTAGAACCGGAGAC
ATTACGCCATGAACAAGAGCGCCGCCGCTGGCCTGCTGGGCTATGCCCGCGTCAGCACCGACGACCAGGA
CTTGACCAACCAACGGGCCGAACTGCACGCGGCCGGCTGCACCAAGCTGTTTTCCGAGAAGATCACCGGC
ACCAGGCGCGACCGCCCGGAGCTGGCCAGGATGCTTGACCACCTACGCCCTGGCGACGTTGTGACAGTGA
CCAGGCTAGACCGCCTGGCCCGCAGCACCCGCGACCTACTGGACATTGCCGAGCGCATCCAGGAGGCCGG
CGCGGGCCTGCGTAGCCTGGCAGAGCCGTGGGCCGACACCACCACGCCGGCCGGCCGCATGGTGTTGACC
GTGTTCGCCGGCATTGCCGAGTTCGAGCGTTCCCTAATCATCGACCGCACCCGGAGCGGGCGCGAGGCCG
CCAAGGCCCGAGGCGTGAAGTTTGGCCCCCGCCCTACCCTCACCCCGGCACAGATCGCGCACGCCCGCGA
GCTGATCGACCAGGAAGGCCGCACCGTGAAAGAGGCGGCTGCACTGCTTGGCGTGCATCGCTCGACCCTG
TACCGCGCACTTGAGCGCAGCGAGGAAGTGACGCCCACCGAGGCCAGGCGGCGCGGTGCCTTCCGTGAGG
ACGCATTGACCGAGGCCGACGCCCTGGCGGCCGCCGAGAATGAACGCCAAGAGGAACAAGCATGAAACCG
CACCAGGACGGCCAGGACGAACCGTTTTTCATTACCGAAGAGATCGAGGCGGAGATGATCGCGGCCGGGT
ACGTGTTCGAGCCGCCCGCGCACGTCTCAACCGTGCGGCTGCATGAAATCCTGGCCGGTTTGTCTGATGC
CAAGCTGGCGGCCTGGCCGGCCAGCTTGGCCGCTGAAGAAACCGAGCGCCGCCGTCTAAAAAGGTGATGT
GTATTTGAGTAAAACAGCTTGCGTCATGCGGTCGCTGCGTATATGATGCGATGAGTAAATAAACAAATAC
GCAAGGGGAACGCATGAAGGTTATCGCTGTACTTAACCAGAAAGGCGGGTCAGGCAAGACGACCATCGCA
ACCCATCTAGCCCGCGCCCTGCAACTCGCCGGGGCCGATGTTCTGTTAGTCGATTCCGATCCCCAGGGCA
GTGCCCGCGATTGGGCGGCCGTGCGGGAAGATCAACCGCTAACCGTTGTCGGCATCGACCGCCCGACGAT
TGACCGCGACGTGAAGGCCATCGGCCGGCGCGACTTCGTAGTGATCGACGGAGCGCCCCAGGCGGCGGAC
TTGGCTGTGTCCGCGATCAAGGCAGCCGACTTCGTGCTGATTCCGGTGCAGCCAAGCCCTTACGACATAT
GGGCCACCGCCGACCTGGTGGAGCTGGTTAAGCAGCGCATTGAGGTCACGGATGGAAGGCTACAAGCGGC
CTTTGTCGTGTCGCGGGCGATCAAAGGCACGCGCATCGGCGGTGAGGTTGCCGAGGCGCTGGCCGGGTAC
GAGCTGCCCATTCTTGAGTCCCGTATCACGCAGCGCGTGAGCTACCCAGGCACTGCCGCCGCCGGCACAA
CCGTTCTTGAATCAGAACCCGAGGGCGACGCTGCCCGCGAGGTCCAGGCGCTGGCCGCTGAAATTAAATC
AAAACTCATTTGAGTTAATGAGGTAAAGAGAAAATGAGCAAAAGCACAAACACGCTAAGTGCCGGCCGTC
CGAGCGCACGCAGCAGCAAGGCTGCAACGTTGGCCAGCCTGGCAGACACGCCAGCCATGAAGCGGGTCAA
CTTTCAGTTGCCGGCGGAGGATCACACCAAGCTGAAGATGTACGCGGTACGCCAAGGCAAGACCATTACC
GAGCTGCTATCTGAATACATCGCGCAGCTACCAGAGTAAATGAGCAAATGAATAAATGAGTAGATGAATT
TTAGCGGCTAAAGGAGGCGGCATGGAAAATCAAGAACAACCAGGCACCGACGCCGTGGAATGCCCCATGT
GTGGAGGAACGGGCGGTTGGCCAGGCGTAAGCGGCTGGGTTGCCTGCCGGCCCTGCAATGGCACTGGAAC
CCCCAAGCCCGAGGAATCGGCGTGAGCGGTCGCAAACCATCCGGCCCGGTACAAATCGGCGCGGCGCTGG
GTGATGACCTGGTGGAGAAGTTGAAGGCCGCGCAGGCCGCCCAGCGGCAACGCATCGAGGCAGAAGCACG
CCCCGGTGAATCGTGGCAAGCGGCCGCTGATCGAATCCGCAAAGAATCCCGGCAACCGCCGGCAGCCGGT
GCGCCGTCGATTAGGAAGCCGCCCAAGGGCGACGAGCAACCAGATTTTTTCGTTCCGATGCTCTATGACG
TGGGCACCCGCGATAGTCGCAGCATCATGGACGTGGCCGTTTTCCGTCTGTCGAAGCGTGACCGACGAGC
TGGCGAGGTGATCCGCTACGAGCTTCCAGACGGGCACGTAGAGGTTTCCGCAGGGCCGGCCGGCATGGCC
AGTGTGTGGGATTACGACCTGGTACTGATGGCGGTTTCCCATCTAACCGAATCCATGAACCGATACCGGG
AAGGGAAGGGAGACAAGCCCGGCCGCGTGTTCCGTCCACACGTTGCGGACGTACTCAAGTTCTGCCGGCG
AGCCGATGGCGGAAAGCAGAAAGACGACCTGGTAGAAACCTGCATTCGGTTAAACACCACGCACGTTGCC
ATGCAGCGTACGAAGAAGGCCAAGAACGGCCGCCTGGTGACGGTATCCGAGGGTGAAGCCTTGATTAGCC
GCTACAAGATCGTAAAGAGCGAAACCGGGCGGCCGGAGTACATCGAGATCGAGCTAGCTGATTGGATGTA
CCGCGAGATCACAGAAGGCAAGAACCCGGACGTGCTGACGGTTCACCCCGATTACTTTTTGATCGATCCC
GGCATCGGCCGTTTTCTCTACCGCCTGGCACGCCGCGCCGCAGGCAAGGCAGAAGCCAGATGGTTGTTCA
AGACGATCTACGAACGCAGTGGCAGCGCCGGAGAGTTCAAGAAGTTCTGTTTCACCGTGCGCAAGCTGAT
CGGGTCAAATGACCTGCCGGAGTACGATTTGAAGGAGGAGGCGGGGCAGGCTGGCCCGATCCTAGTCATG
CGCTACCGCAACCTGATCGAGGGCGAAGCATCCGCCGGTTCCTAATGTACGGAGCAGATGCTAGGGCAAA
TTGCCCTAGCAGGGGAAAAAGGTCGAAAAGGTCTCTTTCCTGTGGATAGCACGTACATTGGGAACCCAAA
GCCGTACATTGGGAACCGGAACCCGTACATTGGGAACCCAAAGCCGTACATTGGGAACCGGTCACACATG
TAAGTGACTGATATAAAAGAGAAAAAAGGCGATTTTTCCGCCTAAAACTCTTTAAAACTTATTAAAACTC
TTAAAACCCGCCTGGCCTGTGCATAACTGTCTGGCCAGCGCACAGCCGAAGAGCTGCAAAAAGCGCCTAC
CCTTCGGTCGCTGCGCTCCCTACGCCCCGCCGCTTCGCGTCGGCCTATCGCGGCCGCTGGCCGCTCAAAA
ATGGCTGGCCTACGGCCAGGCAATCTACCAGGGCGCGGACAAGCCGCGCCGTCGCCACTCGACCGCCGGC
GCCCACATCAAGGCACCCTGCCTCGCGCGTTTCGGTGATGACGGTGAAAACCTCTGACACATGCAGCTCC
CGGAGACGGTCACAGCTTGTCTGTAAGCGGATGCCGGGAGCAGACAAGCCCGTCAGGGCGCGTCAGCGGG
TGTTGGCGGGTGTCGGGGCGCAGCCATGACCCAGTCACGTAGCGATAGCGGAGTGTATACTGGCTTAACT
ATGCGGCATCAGAGCAGATTGTACTGAGAGTGCACCATATGCGGTGTGAAATACCGCACAGATGCGTAAG
GAGAAAATACCGCATCAGGCGCTCTTCCGCTTCCTCGCTCACTGACTCGCTGCGCTCGGTCGTTCGGCTG
CGGCGAGCGGTATCAGCTCACTCAAAGGCGGTAATACGGTTATCCACAGAATCAGGGGATAACGCAGGAA
AGAACATGTGAGCAAAAGGCCAGCAAAAGGCCAGGAACCGTAAAAAGGCCGCGTTGCTGGCGTTTTTCCA
TAGGCTCCGCCCCCCTGACGAGCATCACAAAAATCGACGCTCAAGTCAGAGGTGGCGAAACCCGACAGGA
CTATAAAGATACCAGGCGTTTCCCCCTGGAAGCTCCCTCGTGCGCTCTCCTGTTCCGACCCTGCCGCTTA
CCGGATACCTGTCCGCCTTTCTCCCTTCGGGAAGCGTGGCGCTTTCTCATAGCTCACGCTGTAGGTATCT
CAGTTCGGTGTAGGTCGTTCGCTCCAAGCTGGGCTGTGTGCACGAACCCCCCGTTCAGCCCGACCGCTGC
GCCTTATCCGGTAACTATCGTCTTGAGTCCAACCCGGTAAGACACGACTTATCGCCACTGGCAGCAGCCA
CTGGTAACAGGATTAGCAGAGCGAGGTATGTAGGCGGTGCTACAGAGTTCTTGAAGTGGTGGCCTAACTA
CGGCTACACTAGAAGGACAGTATTTGGTATCTGCGCTCTGCTGAAGCCAGTTACCTTCGGAAAAAGAGTT
GGTAGCTCTTGATCCGGCAAACAAACCACCGCTGGTAGCGGTGGTTTTTTTGTTTGCAAGCAGCAGATTA
CGCGCAGAAAAAAAGGATCTCAAGAAGATCCTTTGATCTTTTCTACGGGGTCTGACGCTCAGTGGAACGA
AAACTCACGTTAAGGGATTTTGGTCATGCATTCTAGGTACTAAAACAATTCATCCAGTAAAATATAATAT
TTTATTTTCTCCCAATCAGGCTTGATCCCCAGTAAGTCAAAAAATAGCTCGACATACTGTTCTTCCCCGA
TATCCTCCCTGATCGACCGGACGCAGAAGGCAATGTCATACCACTTGTCCGCCCTGCCGCTTCTCCCAAG
ATCAATAAAGCCACTTACTTTGCCATCTTTCACAAAGATGTTGCTGTCTCCCAGGTCGCCGTGGGAAAAG
ACAAGTTCCTCTTCGGGCTTTTCCGTCTTTAAAAAATCATACAGCTCGCGCGGATCTTTAAATGGAGTGT
CTTCTTCCCAGTTTTCGCAATCCACATCGGCCAGATCGTTATTCAGTAAGTAATCCAATTCGGCTAAGCG
GCTGTCTAAGCTATTCGTATAGGGACAATCCGATATGTCGATGGAGTGAAAGAGCCTGATGCACTCCGCA
TACAGCTCGATAATCTTTTCAGGGCTTTGTTCATCTTCATACTCTTCCGAGCAAAGGACGCCATCGGCCT
CACTCATGAGCAGATTGCTCCAGCCATCATGCCGTTCAAAGTGCAGGACCTTTGGAACAGGCAGCTTTCC
TTCCAGCCATAGCATCATGTCCTTTTCCCGTTCCACATCATAGGTGGTCCCTTTATACCGGCTGTCCGTC
ATTTTTAAATATAGGTTTTCATTTTCTCCCACCAGCTTATATACCTTAGCAGGAGACATTCCTTCCGTAT
CTTTTACGCAGCGGTATTTTTCGATCAGTTTTTTCAATTCCGGTGATATTCTCATTTTAGCCATTTATTA
TTTCCTTCCTCTTTTCTACAGTATTTAAAGATACCCCAAGAAGCTAATTATAACAAGACGAACTCCAATT
CACTGTTCCTTGCATTCTAAAACCTTAAATACCAGAAAACAGCTTTTTCAAAGTTGTTTTCAAAGTTGGC
GTATAACATAGTATCGACGGAGCCGATTTTGAAACCGCGGTGATCACAGGCAGCAACGCTCTGTCATCGT
TACAATCAACATGCTACCCTCCGCGAGATCATCCGTGTTTCAAACCCGGCAGCTTAGTTGCCGTTCTTCC
GAATAGCATCGGTAACATGAGCAAAGTCTGCCGCCTTACAACGGCTCTCCCGCTGACGCCGTCCCGGACT
GATGGGCTGCCTGTATCGAGTGGTGATTTTGTGCCGAGCTGCCGGTCGGGGAGCTGTTGGCTGGCTGG
